>Addgene plasmid #176988 | DsRed2_pcDNA6.2/EmGFP-Bsd | addgene full sequence | sequence record 349428 | Addgene NGS Result
GCAAGGCTTGACCGACAATTGCATGAAGAATCTGCTTAGGGTTAGGCGTTTTGCGCTGCTTCGCGATGTA
CGGGCCAGATATACGCGTTGACATTGATTATTGACTAGTTATTAATAGTAATCAATTACGGGGTCATTAG
TTCATAGCCCATATATGGAGTTCCGCGTTACATAACTTACGGTAAATGGCCCGCCTGGCTGACCGCCCAA
CGACCCCCGCCCATTGACGTCAATAATGACGTATGTTCCCATAGTAACGCCAATAGGGACTTTCCATTGA
CGTCAATGGGTGGAGTATTTACGGTAAACTGCCCACTTGGCAGTACATCAAGTGTATCATATGCCAAGTA
CGCCCCCTATTGACGTCAATGACGGTAAATGGCCCGCCTGGCATTATGCCCAGTACATGACCTTATGGGA
CTTTCCTACTTGGCAGTACATCTACGTATTAGTCATCGCTATTACCATGGTGATGCGGTTTTGGCAGTAC
ATCAATGGGCGTGGATAGCGGTTTGACTCACGGGGATTTCCAAGTCTCCACCCCATTGACGTCAATGGGA
GTTTGTTTTGGCACCAAAATCAACGGGACTTTCCAAAATGTCGTAACAACTCCGCCCCATTGACGCAAAT
GGGCGGTAGGCGTGTACGGTGGGAGGTCTATATAAGCAGAGCTCTCTGGCTAACTAGAGAACCCACTGCT
TACTGGCTTATCGAAATTAATACGACTCACTATAGGGAGACCCAAGCTGGCTAGTTAAGCTATCAACAAG
TTTGTACAAAAAAGCAGGCTTTAAAGGAACCAATTCAGTCGACTGGATCCACCGGTCGCCACCATGGCCT
CCTCCGAGAACGTCATCACCGAGTTCATGCGCTTCAAGGTGCGCATGGAGGGCACCGTGAACGGCCACGA
GTTCGAGATCGAGGGCGAGGGCGAGGGCCGCCCCTACGAGGGCCACAACACCGTGAAGCTGAAGGTGACC
AAGGGCGGCCCCCTGCCCTTCGCCTGGGACATCCTGTCCCCCCAGTTCCAGTACGGCTCCAAGGTGTACG
TGAAGCACCCCGCCGACATCCCCGACTACAAGAAGCTGTCCTTCCCCGAGGGCTTCAAGTGGGAGCGCGT
GATGAACTTCGAGGACGGCGGCGTGGCGACCGTGACCCAGGACTCCTCCCTGCAGGACGGCTGCTTCATC
TACAAGGTGAAGTTCATCGGCGTGAACTTCCCCTCCGACGGCCCCGTGATGCAGAAGAAGACCATGGGCT
GGGAGGCCTCCACCGAGCGCCTGTACCCCCGCGACGGCGTGCTGAAGGGCGAGACCCACAAGGCCCTGAA
GCTGAAGGACGGCGGCCACTACCTGGTGGAGTTCAAGTCCATCTACATGGCCAAGAAGCCCGTGCAGCTG
CCCGGCTACTACTACGTGGACGCCAAGCTGGACATCACCTCCCACAACGAGGACTACACCATCGTGGAGC
AGTACGAGCGCACCGAGGGCCGCCACCACCTGTTCCTGTAGCGGCCGCACTCGAGATATCTAGACCCAGC
TTTCTTGTACAAAGTGGTTGATCTAGAGGGCCCGCGGTTCGAAGGTAAGCCTATCCCTAACCCTCTCCTC
GGTCTCGATTCTACGCGTACCGGTTAGTAATGAGTTTAAACGGGGGAGGCTAACTGAAACACGGAAGGAG
ACAATACCGGAAGGAACCCGCGCTATGACGGCAATAAAAAGACAGAATAAAACGCACGGGTGTTGGGTCG
TTTGTTCATAAACGCGGGGTTCGGTCCCAGGGCTGGCACTCTGTCGATACCCCACCGAGACCCCATTGGG
GCCAATACGCCCGCGTTTCTTCCTTTTCCCCACCCCACCCCCCAAGTTCGGGTGAAGGCCCAGGGCTCGC
AGCCAACGTCGGGGCGGCAGGCCCTGCCATAGCAGATCTGCGCAGCTGGGGCTCTAGGGGGTATCCCC
[124 nt withheld, positions 1959-2082]
C
[91 nt withheld, positions 2084-2174]
A
[49 nt withheld, positions 2176-2224]
CCTTTGACGTTGGAGTCCACGTTCTTT
[37 nt withheld, positions 2252-2288]
ACCCTATCTCGGTCTATTCTTTTGATTTATAAGGGATTTTGCCGATTTCGGCCTATTGGTTAAAAAATGA
GCTGATTTAACAAAAATTTAACGCGAATTATCCTCGAGCTACCGGGTAGGGGAGGCGCTTTTCCCAAGGC
AGTCTGGAGCATGCGCTTTAGCAGCCCCGCTGGGCACTTGGCGCTACACAAGTGGCCTCTGGCCTCGCAC
ACATTCCACATCCACCGGTAGGCGCCAACCGGCTCCGTTCTTTGGTGGCCCCTTCGCGCCACCTTCTACT
CCTCCCCTAGTCAGGAAGTTCCCCCCCGCCCCGCAGCTCGCGTCGTGCAGGACGTGACAAATGGAAGTAG
CACGTCTCACTAGTCTCGTGCAGATGGACAGCACCGCTGAGCAATGGAAGCGGGTAGGCCTTTGGGGCAG
CGGCCAATAGCAGCTTTGCTCCTTCGCTTTCTGGGCTCAGAGGCTGGGAAGGGGTGGGTCCGGGGGCGGG
CTCAGGGGCGGGCTCAGGGGCGGGGCGGGCGCCCGAAGGTCCTCCGGAGGCCCGGCATTCTGCACGCTTC
AAAAGCGCACGTCTGCCGCGCTGTTCTCCTCTTCCTCATCTCCGGGCCTTTCGACTCTAGACACGTGTTG
ACAATTAATCATCGGCATAGTATATCGGCATAGTATAATACGACAAGGTGAGGAACTAAACCATGGTGAG
CAAGGGCGAGGAGCTGTTCACCGGGGTGGTGCCCATCCTGGTCGAGCTGGACGGCGACGTAAACGGCCAC
AAGTTCAGCGTGTCCGGCGAGGGCGAGGGCGATGCCACCTACGGCAAGCTGACCCTGAAGTTCATCTGCA
CCACCGGCAAGCTGCCCGTGCCCTGGCCCACCCTCGTGACCACCTTCACCTACGGCGTGCAGTGCTTCGC
CCGCTACCCCGACCACATGAAGCAGCACGACTTCTTCAAGTCCGCCATGCCCGAAGGCTACGTCCAGGAG
CGCACCATCTTCTTCAAGGACGACGGCAACTACAAGACCCGCGCCGAGGTGAAGTTCGAGGGCGACACCC
TGGTGAACCGCATCGAGCTGAAGGGCATCGACTTCAAGGAGGACGGCAACATCCTGGGGCACAAGCTGGA
GTACAACTACAACAGCCACAAGGTCTATATCACCGCCGACAAGCAGAAGAACGGCATCAAGGTGAACTTC
AAGACCCGCCACAACATCGAGGACGGCAGCGTGCAGCTCGCCGACCACTACCAGCAGAACACCCCCATCG
GCGACGGCCCCGTGCTGCTGCCCGACAACCACTACCTGAGCACCCAGTCCGCCCTGAGCAAAGACCCCAA
CGAGAAGCGCGATCACATGGTCCTGCTGGAGTTCGTGACCGCCGCCGGGATCACTCTCGGCATGGACGAG
CTGTACAAGGCCAAGCCTTTGTCTCAAGAAGAATCCACCCTCATTGAAAGAGCAACGGCTACAATCAACA
GCATCCCCATCTCTGAAGACTACAGCGTCGCCAGCGCAGCTCTCTCTAGCGACGGCCGCATCTTCACTGG
TGTCAATGTATATCATTTTACTGGGGGACCTTGTGCAGAACTCGTGGTGCTGGGCACTGCTGCTGCTGCG
GCAGCTGGCAACCTGACTTGTATCGTCGCGATCGGAAATGAGAACAGGGGCATCTTGAGCCCCTGCGGAC
GGTGCCGACAGGTGCTTCTCGATCTGCATCCTGGGATCAAAGCCATAGTGAAGGACAGTGATGGACAGCC
GACGGCAGTTGGGATTCGTGAATTGCTGCCCTCTGGTTATGTGTGGGAGGGCTAAGCACTTCGTGGCCGA
GGAGCAGGACTGACACGTGCTACGAGATTTCGATTCCACCGCCGCCTTCTATGAAAGGTTGGGCTTCGGA
ATCGTTTTCCGGGACGCCGGCTGGATGATCCTCCAGCGCGGGGATCTCATGCTGGAGTTCTTCGCCCACC
CCAACTTGTTTATTGCAGCTTATAATGGTTACAAATAAAGCAATAGCATCACAAATTTCACAAATAAAGC
ATTTTTTTCACTGCATTCTAGTTGTGGTTTGTCCAAACTCATCAATGTATCTTATCATGTCTGTATACCG
TCGACCTCTAGCTAGAGCTTGGCGTAATCATGGTCATAGCTGTTTCCTGTGTGAAATTGTTATCCGCTCA
CAATTCCACACAACATACGAGCCGGAAGCATAAAGTGTAAAGCCTGGGGTGCCTAATGAGTGAGCTAACT
CACATTAATTGCGTTGCGCTCACTGCCCGCTTTCCAGTCGGGAAACCTGTCGTGCCAGCTGCATTAATGA
ATCGGCCAACGCGCGGGGAGAGGCGGTTTGCGTATTGGGCGCTCTTCCGCTTCCTCGCTCACTGACTCGC
TGCGCTCGGTCGTTCGGCTGCGGCGAGCGGTATCAGCTCACTCAAAGGCGGTAATACGGTTATCCACAGA
ATCAGGGGATAACGCAGGAAAGAACATGTGAGCAAAAGGCCAGCAAAAGGCCAGGAACCGTAAAAAGGCC
GCGTTGCTGGCGTTTTTCCATAGGCTCCGCCCCCCTGACGAGCATCACAAAAATCGACGCTCAAGTCAGA
GGTGGCGAAACCCGACAGGACTATAAAGATACCAGGCGTTTCCCCCTGGAAGCTCCCTCGTGCGCTCTCC
TGTTCCGACCCTGCCGCTTACCGGATACCTGTCCGCCTTTCTCCCTTCGGGAAGCGTGGCGCTTTCTCAT
AGCTCACGCTGTAGGTATCTCAGTTCGGTGTAGGTCGTTCGCTCCAAGCTGGGCTGTGTGCACGAACCCC
CCGTTCAGCCCGACCGCTGCGCCTTATCCGGTAACTATCGTCTTGAGTCCAACCCGGTAAGACACGACTT
ATCGCCACTGGCAGCAGCCACTGGTAACAGGATTAGCAGAGCGAGGTATGTAGGCGGTGCTACAGAGTTC
TTGAAGTGGTGGCCTAACTACGGCTACACTAGAAGAACAGTATTTGGTATCTGCGCTCTGCTGAAGCCAG
TTACCTTCGGAAAAAGAGTTGGTAGCTCTTGATCCGGCAAACAAACCACCGCTGGTAGCGGTGGTTTTTT
TGTTTGCAAGCAGCAGATTACGCGCAGAAAAAAAGGATCTCAAGAAGATCCTTTGATCTTTTCTACGGGG
TCTGACGCTCAGTGGAACGAAAACTCACGTTAAGGGATTTTGGTCATGAGATTATCAAAAAGGATCTTCA
CCTAGATCCTTTTAAATTAAAAATGAAGTTTTAAATCAATCTAAAGTATATATGAGTAAACTTGGTCTGA
CAGTTACCAATGCTTAATCAGTGAGGCACCTATCTCAGCGATCTGTCTATTTCGTTCATCCATAGTTGCC
TGACTCCCCGTCGTGTAGATAACTACGATACGGGAGGGCTTACCATCTGGCCCCAGTGCTGCAATGATAC
CGCGAGACCCACGCTCACCGGCTCCAGATTTATCAGCAATAAACCAGCCAGCCGGAAGGGCCGAGCGCAG
AAGTGGTCCTGCAACTTTATCCGCCTCCATCCAGTCTATTAATTGTTGCCGGGAAGCTAGAGTAAGTAGT
TCGCCAGTTAATAGTTTGCGCAACGTTGTTGCCATTGCTACAGGCATCGTGGTGTCACGCTCGTCGTTTG
GTATGGCTTCATTCAGCTTCGGTTCCCAACGATCAAGGCGAGTTACATGATCCCCCATGTTGTGCAAAAA
AGCGGTTAGCTCCTTCGGTCCTCCGATCGTTGTCAGAAGTAAGTTGGCCGCAGTGTTATCACTCATGGTT
ATGGCAGCACTGCATAATTCTCTTACTGTCATGCCATCCGTAAGATGCTTTTCTGTGACTGGTGAGTACT
CAACCAAGTCATTCTGAGAATAGTGTATGCGGCGACCGAGTTGCTCTTGCCCGGCGTCAATACGGGATAA
TACCGCGCCACATAGCAGAACTTTAAAAGTGCTCATCATTGGAAAACGTTCTTCGGGGCGAAAACTCTCA
AGGATCTTACCGCTGTTGAGATCCAGTTCGATGTAACCCACTCGTGCACCCAACTGATCTTCAGCATCTT
TTACTTTCACCAGCGTTTCTGGGTGAGCAAAAACAGGAAGGCAAAATGCCGCAAAAAAGGGAATAAGGGC
GACACGGAAATGTTGAATACTCATACTCTTCCTTTTTCAATATTATTGAAGCATTTATCAGGGTTATTGT
CTCATGAGCGGATACATATTTGAATGTATTTAGAAAAATAAACAAATAGGGGTTCCGCGCACATTTCCCC
GAAAAGTGCCACCTGACGTCGACGGATCGGGAGATCTCCCGATCCCCTATGGTGCACTCTCAGTACAATC
TGCTCTGATGCCGCATAGTTAAGCCAGTATCTGCTCCCTGCTTGTGTGTTGGAGGTCGCTGAGTAGTGCG
CGAGCAAAATTTAAGCTACAACAAG
Features (pLannotate 1.2.2; 26 found; start..end, strand, type, name):
     90..469     +  enhancer       CMV enhancer: human cytomegalovirus immediate early enhancer
    470..673     +  promoter       CMV promoter: human cytomegalovirus (CMV) immediate early promoter
    669..702     +  LTR            5' LTR (truncated) (fragment): truncated 5' long terminal repeat (LTR) from HIV-1
    718..736     +  promoter       T7 promoter: promoter for bacteriophage T7 RNA polymerase
    766..790     +  protein_bind   attB1: mutant version of attB; recombination site for the Gateway® BP reaction BP Clonase™
    834..1511    +  CDS            DsRed2: improved tetrameric variant of DsRed fluorescent protein mammalian codon-optimized
   1534..1558    -  protein_bind   attB2: mutant version of attB; recombination site for the Gateway® BP reaction BP Clonase™
   1584..1625    +  CDS            V5 tag: epitope tag from simian virus 5
   1709..1757    +  polyA_signal   HSV TK poly(A) signal: herpes simplex virus thymidine kinase polyadenylation signal (Cole and Stacy, 1985)
   1848..1864    -  polyA_signal   bGH poly(A) signal (fragment): bovine growth hormone polyadenylation signal
   1959..2387    +  rep_origin     f1 ori (sequence partly withheld): f1 bacteriophage origin of replication; arrow indicates direction of (+) strand synthesis
   2402..2901    +  promoter       PGK promoter: mouse phosphoglycerate kinase 1 promoter
   2915..2962    +  promoter       EM7 promoter: synthetic bacterial promoter&nbsp
   2981..3697    +  CDS            Emerald: Emerald is a basic (constitutively fluorescent) green fluorescent protein published in 1998, derived from Aequorea victoria. It is reported to be a very rapidly-maturing weak dimer.
   3697..4093    +  CDS            BSD (fragment): blasticidin S deaminase; Aspergillus terreus BSD; confers resistance to blasticidin
   4094..4121    +  CDS            BleoR (fragment): antibiotic-binding protein; Sh ble from Streptoalloteichus hindustanus; confers resistance to bleomycin, phleomycin, and Zeocin™
   4131..4256    +  CDS            ble (fragment): BLE_KLEPN - Experimental evidence at protein level: Swiss-Prot protein existence level 1. Binding protein with a strong affinity to the bleomycin family of antibiotics. Binds to CL990; an antimitotic-antibiotic compound. From Klebsiella pneumoniae.
   4251..4372    +  polyA_signal   SV40 poly(A) signal: SV40 polyadenylation signal
   4445..4461    -  protein_bind   lac operator: The lac repressor binds to the lac operator to inhibit transcription in E. coli. This inhibition can be relieved by adding lactose or isopropyl-β-D-thiogalactopyranoside (IPTG). lac repressor encoded by lacI
   4469..4499    -  promoter       lac promoter: promoter for the E. coli lac operon
   4514..4535    -  protein_bind   CAP binding site: CAP binding activates transcription in the presence of cAMP. E. coli catabolite activator protein
   4548..4640    -  CDS            lacI (fragment): lac repressor; lacI; The lac repressor binds to the lac operator to inhibit transcription in E. coli. This inhibition can be relieved by adding lactose or isopropyl-β-D-thiogalactopyranoside (IPTG).
   4823..5411    -  rep_origin     ori: high-copy-number ColE1/pMB1/pBR322/pUC origin of replication
   5582..6442    -  CDS            AmpR: β-lactamase; bla; confers resistance to ampicillin, carbenicillin, and related antibiotics
   6443..6547    -  promoter       AmpR promoter: bla
   6606..6658    -  misc_feature   bom (fragment): basis of mobility region from pBR322
