[The description below was written by a language model from this plasmid's Addgene catalogue record and pLannotate feature annotations shown in this document.]
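Description:
DsRed2_pcDNA6.2/EmGFP-Bsd is a mammalian expression plasmid of about 6.7 kb, built by Gateway recombination of a DsRed2 coding sequence into the Invitrogen pcDNA6.2/EmGFP-Bsd/V5-DEST destination vector. It is maintained in E. coli through a high-copy ColE1/pUC-type origin and an ampicillin resistance gene (β-lactamase with its own promoter). An f1 origin is also present, which can support single-stranded DNA production.

The plasmid has two independent mammalian expression units. In the first, the human CMV immediate-early enhancer and promoter drive DsRed2, a mammalian codon-optimised tetrameric red fluorescent protein from Discosoma. The coding sequence is flanked by the attB1 and attB2 sites left by the Gateway reaction. A T7 promoter lies upstream, and a V5 epitope tag and the HSV thymidine kinase polyadenylation signal lie downstream. The record does not say whether DsRed2 is read through in frame with the V5 tag. In the second unit, the mouse PGK promoter, followed by the bacterial EM7 promoter, drives Emerald GFP fused to blasticidin S deaminase and ends in an SV40 poly(A) signal. This fusion allows transfected cells to be identified by green fluorescence and selected with blasticidin. The short annotated fragments (HIV-1 LTR, bGH poly(A), bleomycin resistance, lacI and bom) appear to be backbone remnants or partial annotation matches rather than functional parts.

The associated publication describes an overexpression screen of chromosome 21 genes for modulators of Sonic hedgehog signalling. A fluorescent-protein insert in this backbone would suit use as a control alongside gene-expressing clones, but the record does not state this role.
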