Addgene plasmid #176988: DsRed2_pcDNA6.2/EmGFP-Bsd
Purpose: Mammalian expression vector encoding DsRed2 and EmGFP-Bsd
Depositing lab: Roger Reeves. Depositing organization: Johns Hopkins University and School of Medicine. Publication: Overexpression screen of chromosome 21 genes reveals modulators of Sonic hedgehog signaling relevant to Down syndrome. Moyer AJ, Fernandez FX, Li Y, Klinedinst DK, Florea LD, Kazuki Y, Oshimura M, Reeves RH. Dis Model Mech. 2023 Apr 1;16(4):dmm049712. doi: 10.1242/dmm.049712. Epub 2023 Apr 13. PubMed 36995257.
Backbone
  Vector backbone: pcDNA6.2/EmGFP-Bsd/V5-DEST
  Backbone manufacturer: Invitrogen (V36620)
  Backbone size w/o insert (bp): 5983
  Vector type: Mammalian Expression
  Selectable markers: EmGFP fused to Blasticidin (bsd)-resistance marker
Growth in bacteria
  Bacterial resistance: Ampicillin, 100 μg/mL
  Growth temperature: 37°C
  Growth strain: DH5alpha
  Copy number: High Copy
Gene/Insert
  Gene/Insert name: DsRed2
  Species: Discosoma sp
  Insert size (bp): 749
  Promoter: CMV
  Cloning method: Gateway Cloning
  Sequencing primers: 5′ T7; 3′ V5 reverse
Resource information
  A portion of this plasmid was derived from a plasmid made by: Derived from Addgene #22523
Terms and licenses: Academic/Nonprofit Terms; Industry Terms: Not Available to Industry
Depositor comments: DsRed2 expressed under the control of CMV promoter and EmGFP-Bsd under the control of PGK
How to cite: DsRed2_pcDNA6.2/EmGFP-Bsd was a gift from Roger Reeves (Addgene plasmid # 176988 ; http://n2t.net/addgene:176988 ; RRID:Addgene_176988)
